Addgene plasmid #178427: pcS-NP-C1C2
Purpose: Non peptide (NP) as negative control fused to EV membrane binging domain (C1C2)
Depositing lab: Masako Harada. Depositing organization: Michigan State University. Publication: Engineering Extracellular Vesicles to Target Pancreatic Tissue In Vivo. Komuro H, Kawai-Harada Y, Aminova S, Pascual N, Malik A, Contag CH, Harada M. Nanotheranostics. 2021 Apr 15;5(4):378-390. doi: 10.7150/ntno.54879. eCollection 2021. PubMed 33912378.
Backbone
  Vector backbone: downsized pcDNA backbone
  Vector type: Mammalian Expression
Growth in bacteria
  Bacterial resistance: Ampicillin, 100 μg/mL
  Growth temperature: 37°C
  Growth strain: DH5alpha
  Copy number: Unknown
Gene/Insert
  Gene/Insert name: NP
  Cloning method: Unknown
  Sequencing primers: 5′ GTTCCAGATTATGCT GGTGGAGGCGGTTCAGGC; 3′ AGCATAATCTGGAACATCATATGGATAGGC
Terms and licenses: Academic/Nonprofit Terms; Industry Terms: Not Available to Industry
How to cite: pcS-NP-C1C2 was a gift from Masako Harada (Addgene plasmid # 178427 ; http://n2t.net/addgene:178427 ; RRID:Addgene_178427)
