[The description below was written by a language model from this plasmid's Addgene catalogue record and pLannotate feature annotations shown in this document.]
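Description:
pcS-NP-C1C2 is a compact (about 4.1 kb) mammalian expression plasmid built on a downsized pcDNA backbone. It serves as the "no peptide" negative control in a set of constructs designed to display targeting peptides on the surface of extracellular vesicles (EVs). It is propagated in E. coli through a high-copy ColE1/pUC-type origin and selected with ampicillin via the β-lactamase gene and its own promoter. A fragment of the pBR322 bom region is also annotated. No mammalian selection marker appears in the feature table, in keeping with the trimmed-down backbone.

The expression cassette is driven by the human cytomegalovirus immediate-early enhancer and promoter and is terminated by the bovine growth hormone polyadenylation signal. A T7 promoter sits upstream of the coding region, together with a short attB1-like fragment and a small match annotated as a truncated HIV-1 LTR; both are probably residual or incidental sequence rather than functional elements. The open reading frame is annotated as a fragment of human MFG-E8 (lactadherin). This is the source of the C1C2 domains, which bind phosphatidylserine on EV membranes and so anchor fused sequences to the vesicle exterior. In this construct no targeting peptide is placed in the fusion position. The record does not itemise tags, linkers or signal sequences within the fusion.

According to the associated work on engineering EVs to target pancreatic tissue in vivo, the plasmid is transfected into EV-producing mammalian cells. The resulting vesicles carry the C1C2 scaffold alone and provide a baseline for comparison with peptide-displaying versions.
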