Features (pLannotate 1.2.2; 11 found; start..end, strand, type, name):
     86..138     -  misc_feature   bom (fragment): basis of mobility region from pBR322
    293..672     +  enhancer       CMV enhancer: human cytomegalovirus immediate early enhancer
    673..876     +  promoter       CMV promoter: human cytomegalovirus (CMV) immediate early promoter
    872..905     +  LTR            5' LTR (truncated) (fragment): truncated 5' long terminal repeat (LTR) from HIV-1
    921..939     +  promoter       T7 promoter: promoter for bacteriophage T7 RNA polymerase
    960..976     +  protein_bind   attB1 (fragment): mutant version of attB; recombination site for the Gateway® BP reaction BP Clonase™
    980..2077    +  CDS            MFGE8 (fragment): MFGM_HUMAN - Experimental evidence at protein level: Swiss-Prot protein existence level 1. [Medin]: Main constituent of aortic medial amyloid. From Homo sapiens (Human).
   2130..2354    +  polyA_signal   bGH poly(A) signal: bovine growth hormone polyadenylation signal
   2435..3023    -  rep_origin     ori: high-copy-number ColE1/pMB1/pBR322/pUC origin of replication
   3194..4054    -  CDS            AmpR: β-lactamase; bla; confers resistance to ampicillin, carbenicillin, and related antibiotics
   4055..27      -  promoter       AmpR promoter (across the origin): bla
>Addgene plasmid #178427 | pcS-NP-C1C2 | addgene full sequence | sequence record 356149 | Addgene NGS Result
GAAAAATAAACAAATAGGGGTTCCGCGCACATTTCCCCGAAAAGTGCCACCTGACGTCGACGGATCGGGA
GATCTCCCGATCCCCTATGGTGCACTCTCAGTACAATCTGCTCTGATGCCGCATAGTTAAGCCAGTATCT
GCTCCCTGCTTGTGTGTTGGAGGTCGCTGAGTAGTGCGCGAGCAAAATTTAAGCTACAACAAGGCAAGGC
TTGACCGACAATTGCATGAAGAATCTGCTTAGGGTTAGGCGTTTTGCGCTGCTTCGCGATGTACGGGCCA
GATATACGCGTTGACATTGATTATTGACTAGTTATTAATAGTAATCAATTACGGGGTCATTAGTTCATAG
CCCATATATGGAGTTCCGCGTTACATAACTTACGGTAAATGGCCCGCCTGGCTGACCGCCCAACGACCCC
CGCCCATTGACGTCAATAATGACGTATGTTCCCATAGTAACGCCAATAGGGACTTTCCATTGACGTCAAT
GGGTGGAGTATTTACGGTAAACTGCCCACTTGGCAGTACATCAAGTGTATCATATGCCAAGTACGCCCCC
TATTGACGTCAATGACGGTAAATGGCCCGCCTGGCATTATGCCCAGTACATGACCTTATGGGACTTTCCT
ACTTGGCAGTACATCTACGTATTAGTCATCGCTATTACCATGGTGATGCGGTTTTGGCAGTACATCAATG
GGCGTGGATAGCGGTTTGACTCACGGGGATTTCCAAGTCTCCACCCCATTGACGTCAATGGGAGTTTGTT
TTGGCACCAAAATCAACGGGACTTTCCAAAATGTCGTAACAACTCCGCCCCATTGACGCAAATGGGCGGT
AGGCGTGTACGGTGGGAGGTCTATATAAGCAGAGCTCTCTGGCTAACTAGAGAACCCACTGCTTACTGGC
TTATCGAAATTAATACGACTCACTATAGGGAGACCCAAGCTGGCTAGCGTGTACAAAAAAGCAGGCACCA
TGCCGCGCCCCCGCCTGCTGGCCGCGCTGTGCGGCGCGCTGCTCTGCGCCCCCAGCCTCCTCGTCGCCTA
TCCATATGATGTTCCAGATTATGCTGGTGGAGGCGGTTCAGGCGGAGGTGGCTCTGGCGGTGGCGGATCG
GAATGTGTCGAGCCACTGGGCATGGAGAATGGGAACATTGCCAACTCACAGATCGCCGCCTCATCTGTGC
GTGTGACCTTCTTGGGTTTGCAGCATTGGGTCCCGGAGCTGGCCCGCCTGAACCGCGCAGGCATGGTCAA
TGCCTGGACACCCAGCAGCAATGACGATAACCCCTGGATCCAGGTGAACCTGCTGCGGAGGATGTGGGTA
ACAGGTGTGGTGACGCAGGGTGCCAGCCGCTTGGCCAGTCATGAGTACCTGAAGGCCTTCAAGGTGGCCT
ACAGCCTTAATGGACACGAATTCGATTTCATCCATGATGTTAATAAAAAACACAAGGAGTTTGTGGGTAA
CTGGAACAAAAACGCGGTGCATGTCAACCTGTTTGAGACCCCTGTGGAGGCTCAGTACGTGAGATTGTAC
CCCACGAGCTGCCACACGGCCTGCACTCTGCGCTTTGAGCTACTGGGCTGTGAGCTGAACGGATGCGCCA
ATCCCCTGGGCCTGAAGAATAACAGCATCCCTGACAAGCAGATCACGGCCTCCAGCAGCTACAAGACCTG
GGGCTTGCATCTCTTCAGCTGGAACCCCTCCTATGCACGGCTGGACAAGCAGGGCAACTTCAACGCCTGG
GTTGCGGGGAGCTACGGTAACGATCAGTGGCTGCAGGTGGACCTGGGCTCCTCGAAGGAGGTGACAGGCA
TCATCACCCAGGGGGCCCGTAACTTTGGCTCTGTCCAGTTTGTGGCATCCTACAAGGTTGCCTACAGTAA
TGACAGTGCGAACTGGACTGAGTACCAGGACCCCAGGACTGGCAGCAGTAAGATCTTCCCTGGCAACTGG
GACAACCACTCCCACAAGAAGAACTTGTTTGAGACGCCCATCCTGGCTCGCTATGTGCGCATCCTGCCTG
TAGCCTGGCACAACCGCATCGCCCTGCGCCTGGAGCTGCTGGGCTGTACCGGTCATCATCACCATCACCA
TTGAGTTTAAACCCGCTGATCAGCCTCGACTGTGCCTTCTAGTTGCCAGCCATCTGTTGTTTGCCCCTCC
CCCGTGCCTTCCTTGACCCTGGAAGGTGCCACTCCCACTGTCCTTTCCTAATAAAATGAGGAAATTGCAT
CGCATTGTCTGAGTAGGTGTCATTCTATTCTGGGGGGTGGGGTGGGGCAGGACAGCAAGGGGGAGGATTG
GGAAGACAATAGCAGGCATGCTGGGGATGCGGTGGGCTCTATGGGGGGATAACGCAGGAAAGAACATGTG
AGCAAAAGGCCAGCAAAAGGCCAGGAACCGTAAAAAGGCCGCGTTGCTGGCGTTTTTCCATAGGCTCCGC
CCCCCTGACGAGCATCACAAAAATCGACGCTCAAGTCAGAGGTGGCGAAACCCGACAGGACTATAAAGAT
ACCAGGCGTTTCCCCCTGGAAGCTCCCTCGTGCGCTCTCCTGTTCCGACCCTGCCGCTTACCGGATACCT
GTCCGCCTTTCTCCCTTCGGGAAGCGTGGCGCTTTCTCATAGCTCACGCTGTAGGTATCTCAGTTCGGTG
TAGGTCGTTCGCTCCAAGCTGGGCTGTGTGCACGAACCCCCCGTTCAGCCCGACCGCTGCGCCTTATCCG
GTAACTATCGTCTTGAGTCCAACCCGGTAAGACACGACTTATCGCCACTGGCAGCAGCCACTGGTAACAG
GATTAGCAGAGCGAGGTATGTAGGCGGTGCTACAGAGTTCTTGAAGTGGTGGCCTAACTACGGCTACACT
AGAAGAACAGTATTTGGTATCTGCGCTCTGCTGAAGCCAGTTACCTTCGGAAAAAGAGTTGGTAGCTCTT
GATCCGGCAAACAAACCACCGCTGGTAGCGGTGGTTTTTTTGTTTGCAAGCAGCAGATTACGCGCAGAAA
AAAAGGATCTCAAGAAGATCCTTTGATCTTTTCTACGGGGTCTGACGCTCAGTGGAACGAAAACTCACGT
TAAGGGATTTTGGTCATGAGATTATCAAAAAGGATCTTCACCTAGATCCTTTTAAATTAAAAATGAAGTT
TTAAATCAATCTAAAGTATATATGAGTAAACTTGGTCTGACAGTTACCAATGCTTAATCAGTGAGGCACC
TATCTCAGCGATCTGTCTATTTCGTTCATCCATAGTTGCCTGACTCCCCGTCGTGTAGATAACTACGATA
CGGGAGGGCTTACCATCTGGCCCCAGTGCTGCAATGATACCGCGAGACCCACGCTCACCGGCTCCAGATT
TATCAGCAATAAACCAGCCAGCCGGAAGGGCCGAGCGCAGAAGTGGTCCTGCAACTTTATCCGCCTCCAT
CCAGTCTATTAATTGTTGCCGGGAAGCTAGAGTAAGTAGTTCGCCAGTTAATAGTTTGCGCAACGTTGTT
GCCATTGCTACAGGCATCGTGGTGTCACGCTCGTCGTTTGGTATGGCTTCATTCAGCTCCGGTTCCCAAC
GATCAAGGCGAGTTACATGATCCCCCATGTTGTGCAAAAAAGCGGTTAGCTCCTTCGGTCCTCCGATCGT
TGTCAGAAGTAAGTTGGCCGCAGTGTTATCACTCATGGTTATGGCAGCACTGCATAATTCTCTTACTGTC
ATGCCATCCGTAAGATGCTTTTCTGTGACTGGTGAGTACTCAACCAAGTCATTCTGAGAATAGTGTATGC
GGCGACCGAGTTGCTCTTGCCCGGCGTCAATACGGGATAATACCGCGCCACATAGCAGAACTTTAAAAGT
GCTCATCATTGGAAAACGTTCTTCGGGGCGAAAACTCTCAAGGATCTTACCGCTGTTGAGATCCAGTTCG
ATGTAACCCACTCGTGCACCCAACTGATCTTCAGCATCTTTTACTTTCACCAGCGTTTCTGGGTGAGCAA
AAACAGGAAGGCAAAATGCCGCAAAAAAGGGAATAAGGGCGACACGGAAATGTTGAATACTCATACTCTT
CCTTTTTCAATATTATTGAAGCATTTATCAGGGTTATTGTCTCATGAGCGGATACATATTTGAATGTATT
TA
